Addgene plasmid #13504: pGEX4T1-Smurf2 wt
Depositing lab: Jeff Wrana. Depositing organization: Sinai Health System. Publication: Smad7 binds to Smurf2 to form an E3 ubiquitin ligase that targets the TGF beta receptor for degradation. Kavsak P, Rasmussen RK, Causing CG, Bonni S, Zhu H, Thomsen GH, Wrana JL. Mol Cell. 2000 Dec . 6(6):1365-75. 10.1016/S1097-2765(00)00134-9 PubMed 11163210.
Backbone
  Vector backbone: pGEX-4T1
  Backbone size w/o insert (bp): 4900
  Vector type: Bacterial Expression
Growth in bacteria
  Bacterial resistance: Ampicillin, 100 μg/mL
  Growth temperature: 37°C
  Growth strain: DH5alpha
  Copy number: High Copy
Gene/Insert
  Gene/Insert name: SMURF2
  Species: H. sapiens (human)
  Insert size (bp): 2300
  GenBank ID: NM_022739
  Entrez Gene: SMURF2
  Tag / fusion protein: GST (N terminal on insert)
  Cloning method: Restriction Enzyme; 5′ cloning site SalI (not destroyed); 3′ cloning site XbaI (not destroyed)
  Sequencing primers: 5′ pGEX 5'
Terms and licenses: Academic/Nonprofit Terms; Industry Terms
How to cite: pGEX4T1-Smurf2 wt was a gift from Jeff Wrana (Addgene plasmid # 13504 ; http://n2t.net/addgene:13504 ; RRID:Addgene_13504)
