[The description below was written by a language model from this plasmid's Addgene catalogue record and pLannotate feature annotations shown in this document.]
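Description:
pGEX4T1-Smurf2 wt is a bacterial expression plasmid built on the pGEX-4T1 backbone for producing human SMURF2 as a glutathione S-transferase fusion protein in E. coli. The sequenced construct is about 7.3 kb, consistent with a roughly 4.9 kb backbone carrying a roughly 2.3 kb insert. It replicates from a ColE1/pMB1-type origin, is listed as high copy, and is selected with ampicillin through the β-lactamase gene under its own promoter. Short rop and bom fragments, a lacZα segment with its lac promoter and operator, and a small yciV fragment are backbone remnants with no evident role in expression.

The expression cassette is driven by the strong hybrid tac promoter followed by a lac operator. The plasmid also carries lacI with its own promoter, so transcription is repressed until relieved by IPTG. Downstream lies the Schistosoma japonicum GST coding sequence, which forms the N-terminal tag, followed by the SMURF2 open reading frame cloned between SalI and XbaI sites, both of which were retained. The annotation also detects a TEV protease recognition site in the linker between GST and SMURF2. This is not mentioned in the catalogue entry, but it would allow the tag to be removed after purification.

SMURF2 is an E3 ubiquitin ligase, and the "wt" label indicates the unmutated form. The associated publication concerns Smad7 recruiting Smurf2 to target the TGF-β receptor for degradation. The GST fusion suits glutathione-affinity purification of recombinant protein, pull-down binding assays and in vitro ubiquitination studies, although the record does not state a specific application.
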