Features (pLannotate 1.2.2; 18 found; start..end, strand, type, name):
     81..109     +  promoter       tac promoter: strong E. coli promoter; hybrid between the trp and lac UV5 promoters
    117..133     +  protein_bind   lac operator: The lac repressor binds to the lac operator to inhibit transcription in E. coli. This inhibition can be relieved by adding lactose or isopropyl-β-D-thiogalactopyranoside (IPTG). lac repressor encoded by lacI
    156..809     +  CDS            GST26_SCHJA: Experimental evidence at protein level: Swiss-Prot protein existence level 1. GST isoenzymes appear to play a central role in the parasite detoxification system. Other functions are also suspected including a role in increasing the solubility of haematin in the parasite gut. From Schistosoma japonicum (Blood fluke).
    855..875     +  CDS            TEV site: tobacco etch virus (TEV) protease recognition and cleavage site
    915..3155    +  CDS            SMURF2: SMUF2_HUMAN - Experimental evidence at protein level: Swiss-Prot protein existence level 1. (Microbial infection) In case of filoviruses Ebola/EBOV and Marburg/MARV infection, the complex formed by viral matrix protein VP40 and SMURF2 facilitates virus budding. From Homo sapiens (Human).
   3195..3234    +  CDS            rop (fragment): Rop protein, which maintains plasmids at low copy number; rop
   3336..3376    +  misc_feature   bom (fragment): basis of mobility region from pBR322
   3481..3585    +  promoter       AmpR promoter: bla
   3586..4446    +  CDS            AmpR: β-lactamase; bla; confers resistance to ampicillin, carbenicillin, and related antibiotics
   4617..5205    +  rep_origin     ori: high-copy-number ColE1/pMB1/pBR322/pUC origin of replication
   5391..5442    -  misc_feature   bom (fragment): basis of mobility region from pBR322
   5449..5526    +  promoter       lacI promoter: lacI
   5527..6609    +  CDS            lacI: lac repressor; lacI; The lac repressor binds to the lac operator to inhibit transcription in E. coli. This inhibition can be relieved by adding lactose or isopropyl-β-D-thiogalactopyranoside (IPTG).
   6622..6643    +  protein_bind   CAP binding site: CAP binding activates transcription in the presence of cAMP. E. coli catabolite activator protein
   6658..6688    +  promoter       lac promoter: promoter for the E. coli lac operon
   6696..6712    +  protein_bind   lac operator: The lac repressor binds to the lac operator to inhibit transcription in E. coli. This inhibition can be relieved by adding lactose or isopropyl-β-D-thiogalactopyranoside (IPTG). lac repressor encoded by lacI
   6732..6905    +  CDS            lacZα: LacZα fragment of β-galactosidase; lacZ fragment
   7169..5       -  CDS            yciV (fragment) (across the origin): RNAAM_ECOLI - Also known as trpH From Escherichia coli (strain K12).
>Addgene plasmid #13504 | pGEX4T1-Smurf2 wt | addgene full sequence | sequence record 456656 | Addgene NGS Result
CTCAAGGCGCACTCCCGTTCTGGATAATGTTTTTTGCGCCGACATCATAACGGTTCTGGCAAATATTCTG
AAATGAGCTGTTGACAATTAATCATCGGCTCGTATAATGTGTGGAATTGTGAGCGGATAACAATTTCACA
CAGGAAACAGTATTCATGTCCCCTATACTAGGTTATTGGAAAATTAAGGGCCTTGTGCAACCCACTCGAC
TTCTTTTGGAATATCTTGAAGAAAAATATGAAGAGCATTTGTATGAGCGCGATGAAGGTGATAAATGGCG
AAACAAAAAGTTTGAATTGGGTTTGGAGTTTCCCAATCTTCCTTATTATATTGATGGTGATGTTAAATTA
ACACAGTCTATGGCCATCATACGTTATATAGCTGACAAGCACAACATGTTGGGTGGTTGTCCAAAAGAGC
GTGCAGAGATTTCAATGCTTGAAGGAGCGGTTTTGGATATTAGATACGGTGTTTCGAGAATTGCATATAG
TAAAGACTTTGAAACTCTCAAAGTTGATTTTCTTAGCAAGCTACCTGAAATGCTGAAAATGTTCGAAGAT
CGTTTATGTCATAAAACATATTTAAATGGTGATCATGTAACCCATCCTGACTTCATGTTGTATGACGCTC
TTGATGTTGTTTTATACATGGACCCAATGTGCCTGGATGCGTTCCCAAAATTAGTTTGTTTTAAAAAACG
TATTGAAGCTATCCCACAAATTGATAAGTACTTGAAATCCAGCAAGTATATAGCATGGCCTTTGCAGGGC
TGGCAAGCCACGTTTGGTGGTGGCGACCATCCTCCAAAATCGGATCTGGTTCCGCGTGGATCGGATTACG
ATATCCCAACGACCGAAAACCTGTATTTTCAGGGCGCCCATATGGGAGGATCCCCGGAATTCCCGGGTCG
ACAATCTAACCCCGGACGCCGGAGGAACGGGCCCGTCAAGCTGCGCCTGACAGTACTCTGTGCAAAAAAC
CTGGTGAAAAAGGATTTTTTCCGACTTCCTGATCCATTTGCTAAGGTGGTGGTTGATGGATCTGGGCAAT
GCCATTCTACAGATACTGTGAAGAATACGCTTGATCCAAAGTGGAATCAGCATTATGACCTGTATATTGG
AAAGTCTGATTCAGTTACGATCAGTGTATGGAATCACAAGAAGATCCATAAGAAACAAGGTGCTGGATTT
CTCGGTTGTGTTCGTCTTCTTTCCAATGCCATCAACCGCCTCAAAGACACTGGTTATCAGAGGTTGGATT
TATGCAAACTCGGGCCAAATGACAATGATACAGTTAGAGGACAGATAGTAGTAAGTCTTCAGTCCAGAGA
CCGAATAGGCACAGGAGGACAAGTTGTGGACTGCAGTCGTTTATTTGATAACGATTTACCAGACGGCTGG
GAAGAAAGGAGAACCGCCTCTGGAAGAATCCAGTATCTAAACCATATAACAAGAACTACGCAATGGGAGC
GCCCAACACGACCGGCATCCGAATATTCTAGCCCTGGCAGACCTCTTAGCTGCTTTGTTGATGAGAACAC
TCCAATTAGTGGAACAAATGGTGCAACATGTGGACAGTCTTCAGATCCCAGGCTGGCAGAGAGGAGAGTC
AGGTCACAACGACATAGAAATTACATGAGCAGAACACATTTACATACTCCTCCAGACCTACCAGAAGGCT
ATGAACAGAGGACAACGCAACAAGGCCAGGTGTATTTCTTACATACACAGACTGGTGTGAGCACATGGCA
TGATCCAAGAGTGCCCAGGGATCTTAGCAACATCAATTGTGAAGAGCTTGGTCCATTGCCTCCTGGATGG
GAGATCCGTAATACGGCAACAGGCAGAGTTTATTTCGTTGACCATAACAACAGAACAACACAATTTACGG
ATCCTCGGCTGTCTGCTAACTTGCATTTAGTTTTAAATCGGCAGAACCAATTGAAAGACCAACAGCAACA
GCAAGTGGTATCGTTATGTCCTGATGACACAGAATGCCTGACAGTCCCAAGGTACAAGCGAGACCTGGTT
CAGAAACTAAAAATTTTGCGGCAAGAACTTTCCCAACAACAGCCTCAGGCAGGTCATTGCCGCATTGAGG
TTTCCAGGGAAGAGATTTTTGAGGAATCATATCGACAGGTCATGAAAATGAGACCAAAAGATCTCTGGAA
GCGATTAATGATAAAATTTCGTGGAGAAGAAGGCCTTGACTATGGAGGCGTTGCCAGGGAATGGTTGTAT
CTCTTGTCACATGAAATGTTGAATCCATACTATGGCCTCTTCCAGTATTCAAGAGATGATATTTATACAT
TGCAGATCAATCCTGATTCTGCAGTTAATCCGGAACATTTATCCTATTTCCACTTTGTTGGACGAATAAT
GGGAATGGCTGTGTTTCATGGACATTATATTGATGGTGGTTTCACATTGCCTTTTTATAAGCAATTGCTT
GGGAAGTCAATTACCTTGGATGACATGGAGTTAGTAGATCCGGATCTTCACAACAGTTTAGTGTGGATAC
TTGAGAATGATATTACAGGTGTTTTGGACCATACCTTCTGTGTTGAACATAATGCATATGGTGAAATTAT
TCAGCATGAACTTAAACCAAATGGCAAAAGTATCCCTGTTAATGAAGAAAATAAAAAAGAATATGTCAGG
CTCTATGTGAACTGGAGATTTTTACGAGGCATTGAGGCTCAATTCTTGGCTCTGCAGAAAGGATTTAATG
AAGTAATTCCACAACATCTGCTGAAGACATTTGATGAGAAGGAGTTAGAGCTCATTATTTGTGGACTTGG
AAAGATAGATGTTAATGACTGGAAGGTAAACACCCGGTTAAAACACTGTACACCAGACAGCAACATTGTC
AAATGGTTCTGGAAAGCTGTGGAGTTTTTTGATGAAGAGCGACGAGCAAGATTGCTTCAGTTTGTGACAG
GATCCTCTCGAGTGCCTCTGCAGGGCTTCAAAGCATTGCAAGGTGCTGCAGGCCCGAGACTCTTTACCAT
ACACCAGATTGATGCCTGCACTAACAACCTGCCGAAAGCCCACACTTGCTTCAATCGAATAGACATTCCA
CCCTATGAAAGCTATGAAAAGCTATATGAAAAGCTGCTAACAGCCATTGAAGAAACATGTGGATTTGCTG
TGGAATGACAATCTAGAGCGGCCGCATCGTGACTGACTGACGATCTGCCTCGCGCGTTTCGGTGATGACG
GTGAAAACCTCTGACACATGCAGCTCCCGGAGACGGTCACAGCTTGTCTGTAAGCGGATGCCGGGAGCAG
ACAAGCCCGTCAGGGCGCGTCAGCGGGTGTTGGCGGGTGTCGGGGCGCAGCCATGACCCAGTCACGTAGC
GATAGCGGAGTGTATAATTCTTGAAGACGAAAGGGCCTCGTGATACGCCTATTTTTATAGGTTAATGTCA
TGATAATAATGGTTTCTTAGACGTCAGGTGGCACTTTTCGGGGAAATGTGCGCGGAACCCCTATTTGTTT
ATTTTTCTAAATACATTCAAATATGTATCCGCTCATGAGACAATAACCCTGATAAATGCTTCAATAATAT
TGAAAAAGGAAGAGTATGAGTATTCAACATTTCCGTGTCGCCCTTATTCCCTTTTTTGCGGCATTTTGCC
TTCCTGTTTTTGCTCACCCAGAAACGCTGGTGAAAGTAAAAGATGCTGAAGATCAGTTGGGTGCACGAGT
GGGTTACATCGAACTGGATCTCAACAGCGGTAAGATCCTTGAGAGTTTTCGCCCCGAAGAACGTTTTCCA
ATGATGAGCACTTTTAAAGTTCTGCTATGTGGCGCGGTATTATCCCGTGTTGACGCCGGGCAAGAGCAAC
TCGGTCGCCGCATACACTATTCTCAGAATGACTTGGTTGAGTACTCACCAGTCACAGAAAAGCATCTTAC
GGATGGCATGACAGTAAGAGAATTATGCAGTGCTGCCATAACCATGAGTGATAACACTGCGGCCAACTTA
CTTCTGACAACGATCGGAGGACCGAAGGAGCTAACCGCTTTTTTGCACAACATGGGGGATCATGTAACTC
GCCTTGATCGTTGGGAACCGGAGCTGAATGAAGCCATACCAAACGACGAGCGTGACACCACGATGCCTGC
AGCAATGGCAACAACGTTGCGCAAACTATTAACTGGCGAACTACTTACTCTAGCTTCCCGGCAACAATTA
ATAGACTGGATGGAGGCGGATAAAGTTGCAGGACCACTTCTGCGCTCGGCCCTTCCGGCTGGCTGGTTTA
TTGCTGATAAATCTGGAGCCGGTGAGCGTGGGTCTCGCGGTATCATTGCAGCACTGGGGCCAGATGGTAA
GCCCTCCCGTATCGTAGTTATCTACACGACGGGGAGTCAGGCAACTATGGATGAACGAAATAGACAGATC
GCTGAGATAGGTGCCTCACTGATTAAGCATTGGTAACTGTCAGACCAAGTTTACTCATATATACTTTAGA
TTGATTTAAAACTTCATTTTTAATTTAAAAGGATCTAGGTGAAGATCCTTTTTGATAATCTCATGACCAA
AATCCCTTAACGTGAGTTTTCGTTCCACTGAGCGTCAGACCCCGTAGAAAAGATCAAAGGATCTTCTTGA
GATCCTTTTTTTCTGCGCGTAATCTGCTGCTTGCAAACAAAAAAACCACCGCTACCAGCGGTGGTTTGTT
TGCCGGATCAAGAGCTACCAACTCTTTTTCCGAAGGTAACTGGCTTCAGCAGAGCGCAGATACCAAATAC
TGTCCTTCTAGTGTAGCCGTAGTTAGGCCACCACTTCAAGAACTCTGTAGCACCGCCTACATACCTCGCT
CTGCTAATCCTGTTACCAGTGGCTGCTGCCAGTGGCGATAAGTCGTGTCTTACCGGGTTGGACTCAAGAC
GATAGTTACCGGATAAGGCGCAGCGGTCGGGCTGAACGGGGGGTTCGTGCACACAGCCCAGCTTGGAGCG
AACGACCTACACCGAACTGAGATACCTACAGCGTGAGCTATGAGAAAGCGCCACGCTTCCCGAAGGGAGA
AAGGCGGACAGGTATCCGGTAAGCGGCAGGGTCGGAACAGGAGAGCGCACGAGGGAGCTTCCAGGGGGAA
ACGCCTGGTATCTTTATAGTCCTGTCGGGTTTCGCCACCTCTGACTTGAGCGTCGATTTTTGTGATGCTC
GTCAGGGGGGCGGAGCCTATGGAAAAACGCCAGCAACGCGGCCTTTTTACGGTTCCTGGCCTTTTGCTGG
CCTTTTGCTCACATGTTCTTTCCTGCGTTATCCCCTGATTCTGTGGATAACCGTATTACCGCCTTTGAGT
GAGCTGATACCGCTCGCCGCAGCCGAACGACCGAGCGCAGCGAGTCAGTGAGCGAGGAAGCGGAAGAGCG
CCTGATGCGGTATTTTCTCCTTACGCATCTGTGCGGTATTTCACACCGCATAAATTCCGACACCATCGAA
TGGCGCAAAACCTTTCGCGGTATGGCATGATAGCGCCCGGAAGAGAGTCAATTCAGGGTGGTGAATGTGA
AACCAGTAACGTTATACGATGTCGCAGAGTATGCCGGTGTCTCTTATCAGACCGTTTCCCGCGTGGTGAA
CCAGGCCAGCCACGTTTCTGCGAAAACGCGGGAAAAAGTGGAAGCGGCGATGGCGGAGCTGAATTACATT
CCCAACCGCGTGGCACAACAACTGGCGGGCAAACAGTCGTTGCTGATTGGCGTTGCCACCTCCAGTCTGG
CCCTGCACGCGCCGTCGCAAATTGTCGCGGCGATTAAATCTCGCGCCGATCAACTGGGTGCCAGCGTGGT
GGTGTCGATGGTAGAACGAAGCGGCGTCGAAGCCTGTAAAGCGGCGGTGCACAATCTTCTCGCGCAACGC
GTCAGTGGGCTGATCATTAACTATCCGCTGGATGACCAGGATGCCATTGCTGTGGAAGCTGCCTGCACTA
ATGTTCCGGCGTTATTTCTTGATGTCTCTGACCAGACACCCATCAACAGTATTATTTTCTCCCATGAAGA
CGGTACGCGACTGGGCGTGGAGCATCTGGTCGCATTGGGTCACCAGCAAATCGCGCTGTTAGCGGGCCCA
TTAAGTTCTGTCTCGGCGCGTCTGCGTCTGGCTGGCTGGCATAAATATCTCACTCGCAATCAAATTCAGC
CGATAGCGGAACGGGAAGGCGACTGGAGTGCCATGTCCGGTTTTCAACAAACCATGCAAATGCTGAATGA
GGGCATCGTTCCCACTGCGATGCTGGTTGCCAACGATCAGATGGCGCTGGGCGCAATGCGCGCCATTACC
GAGTCCGGGCTGCGCGTTGGTGCGGATATCTCGGTAGTGGGATACGACGATACCGAAGACAGCTCATGTT
ATATCCCGCCGTTAACCACCATCAAACAGGATTTTCGCCTGCTGGGGCAAACCAGCGTGGACCGCTTGCT
GCAACTCTCTCAGGGCCAGGCGGTGAAGGGCAATCAGCTGTTGCCCGTCTCACTGGTGAAAAGAAAAACC
ACCCTGGCGCCCAATACGCAAACCGCCTCTCCCCGCGCGTTGGCCGATTCATTAATGCAGCTGGCACGAC
AGGTTTCCCGACTGGAAAGCGGGCAGTGAGCGCAACGCAATTAATGTAAGTTAGCTCACTCATTAGGCAC
CCCAGGCTTTACACTTTATGCTTCCGGCTCGTATGTTGTGTGGAATTGTGAGCGGATAACAATTTCACAC
AGGAAACAGCTATGACCATGATTACGGATTCACTGGCCGTCGTTTTACAACGTCGTGACTGGGAAAACCC
TGGCGTTACCCAACTTAATCGCCTTGCAGCACATCCCCCTTTCGCCAGCTGGCGTAATAGCGAAGAGGCC
CGCACCGATCGCCCTTCCCAACAGTTGCGCAGCCTGAATGGCGAATGGCGCTTTGCCTGGTTTCCGGCAC
CAGAAGCGGTGCCGGAAAGCTGGCTGGAGTGCGATCTTCCTGAGGCCGATACTGTCGTCGTCCCCTCAAA
CTGGCAGATGCACGGTTACGATGCGCCCATCTACACCAACGTGACCTATCCCATTACGGTCAATCCGCCG
TTTGTTCCCACGGAGAATCCGACGGGTTGTTACTCGCTCACATTTAATGTTGATGAAAGCTGGCTACAGG
AAGGCCAGACGCGAATTATTTTTGATGGCGTTGGAATTAGCTTATCGACTGCACGGTGCACCAATGCTTC
TGGCGTCAGGCAGCCATCGGAAGCTGTGGTATGGCTGTGCAGGTCGTAAATCACTGCATAATTCGTGTCG
