>Addgene plasmid #13504 | pGEX4T1-Smurf2 wt | addgene partial sequence | sequence record 19927 | 13504 with pGEX5'
GGTTCCGCGTGGATCGGATTACGATATCCCAACGACCGAAAACCTGTATTTTCAGGGCGCCCATATGGGA
GGATCCCCGGAATTCCCGGGTCGACAATCTAACCCCGGACGCCGGAGGAACGGGCCCGTCAAGCTGCGCC
TGACAGTACTCTGTGCAAAAAACCTGGTGAAAAAGGATTTTTTCCGACTTCCTGATCCATTTGCTAAGGT
GGTGGTTGATGGATCTGGGCAATGCCATTCTACAGATACTGTGAAGAATACGCTTGATCCAAAGTGGAAT
CAGCATTATGACCTGTATATTGGAAAGTCTGATTCAGTTACGATCAGTGTATGGAATCACAAGAAGATCC
ATAAGAAACAAGGTGCTGGATTTCTCGGTTGTGTTCGTCTTCTTTCCAATGCCATCAACCGCCTCAAAGA
CACTGGTTATCAGAGGTTGGATTTATGCAAACTCGGGCCAAATGACAATGATACAGTTAGAGGACAGATA
GTAGTAAGTCTTCAGTCCAGAGACCGAATAGGCACAGGAGGACAAGTTGTGGACTGCAGTCGTTTATTTG
ATAACGATTTACCAGACGGCTGGGAAGAAAGGAGAACCGCCTCTGGAAGAATCCAGTATCTAAACCATAT
AACAAGAACTACGCAATGGGAGCGCCCAACACGACCGGCATCCGAATATTCTAGCCCTGGCAGACCTCTT
AGCTGCTTTTGTGATGAGAACACTCCAATTAGTGGAACAAATGGTGCAACATGTGG
